>Addgene plasmid #201983 | pcDNA3.1-RON-V5/HIS | addgene full sequence | sequence record 396817 | Addgene NGS Result
TGACGTCGACGGATCGGGAGATCTCCCGATCCCCTATGGTGCACTCTCAGTACAATCTGCTCTGATGCCG
CATAGTTAAGCCAGTATCTGCTCCCTGCTTGTGTGTTGGAGGTCGCTGAGTAGTGCGCGAGCAAAATTTA
AGCTACAACAAGGCAAGGCTTGACCGACAATTGCATGAAGAATCTGCTTAGGGTTAGGCGTTTTGCGCTG
CTTCGCGATGTACGGGCCAGATATACGCGTTGACATTGATTATTGACTAGTTATTAATAGTAATCAATTA
CGGGGTCATTAGTTCATAGCCCATATATGGAGTTCCGCGTTACATAACTTACGGTAAATGGCCCGCCTGG
CTGACCGCCCAACGACCCCCGCCCATTGACGTCAATAATGACGTATGTTCCCATAGTAACGCCAATAGGG
ACTTTCCATTGACGTCAATGGGTGGAGTATTTACGGTAAACTGCCCACTTGGCAGTACATCAAGTGTATC
ATATGCCAAGTACGCCCCCTATTGACGTCAATGACGGTAAATGGCCCGCCTGGCATTATGCCCAGTACAT
GACCTTATGGGACTTTCCTACTTGGCAGTACATCTACGTATTAGTCATCGCTATTACCATGGTGATGCGG
TTTTGGCAGTACATCAATGGGCGTGGATAGCGGTTTGACTCACGGGGATTTCCAAGTCTCCACCCCATTG
ACGTCAATGGGAGTTTGTTTTGGCACCAAAATCAACGGGACTTTCCAAAATGTCGTAACAACTCCGCCCC
ATTGACGCAAATGGGCGGTAGGCGTGTACGGTGGGAGGTCTATATAAGCAGAGCTCTCTGGCTAACTAGA
GAACCCACTGCTTACTGGCTTATCGAAATTAATACGACTCACTATAGGGAGACCCAAGCTGGCTAGTTAA
GCTTGGTACCGAGCTCGGATCCAGTACCCTTCACCATGGAGCTCCTCCCGCCGCTGCCTCAGTCCTTCCT
GTTGCTGCTGCTGTTGCCTGCCAAGCCCGCGGCGGGCGAGGACTGGCAGTGCCCGCGCACCCCCTACGCG
GCCTCTCGCGACTTTGACGTGAAGTACGTGGTGCCCAGCTTCTCCGCCGGAGGCCTGGTACAGGCCATGG
TGACCTACGAGGGCGACAGAAATGAGAGTGCTGTGTTTGTAGCCATACGCAATCGCCTGCATGTGCTTGG
GCCTGACCTGAAGTCTGTCCAGAGCCTGGCCACGGGCCCTGCTGGAGACCCTGGCTGCCAGACGTGTGCA
GCCTGTGGCCCAGGACCCCACGGCCCTCCCGGTGACACAGACACAAAGGTGCTGGTGCTGGATCCCGCGC
TGCCTGCGCTGGTCAGTTGTGGCTCCAGCCTGCAGGGCCGCTGCTTCCTGCATGACCTAGAGCCCCAAGG
GACAGCCGTGCATCTGGCAGCGCCAGCCTGCCTCTTCTCAGCCCACCATAACCGGCCCGATGACTGCCCC
GACTGTGTGGCCAGCCCATTGGGCACCCGTGTAACTGTGGTTGAGCAAGGCCAGGCCTCCTATTTCTACG
TGGCATCCTCACTGGACGCAGCCGTGGCTGCCAGCTTCAGCCCACGCTCAGTGTCTATCAGGCGTCTCAA
GGCTGACGCCTCGGGATTCGCACCGGGCTTTGTGGCGTTGTCAGTGCTGCCCAAGCATCTTGTCTCCTAC
AGTATTGAATACGTGCACAGCTTCCACACGGGAGCCTTCGTATACTTCCTGACTGTACAGCCGGCCAGCG
TGACAGATGATCCTAGTGCCCTGCACACACGCCTGGCACGGCTTAGCGCCACTGAGCCAGAGTTGGGCGA
CTATCGGGAGCTGGTCCTCGACTGCAGATTTGCTCCAAAACGCAGGCGCCGGGGGGCCCCAGAAGGCGGA
CAGCCCTACCCTGTGCTGCGGGTGGCCCACTCCGCTCCAGTGGGTGCCCAACTTGCCACTGAGCTGAGCA
TCGCCGAGGGCCAGGAAGTACTATTTGGGGTCTTTGTGACTGGCAAGGATGGTGGTCCTGGCGTGGGCCC
CAACTCTGTCGTCTGTGCCTTCCCCATTGACCTGCTGGACACACTAATTGATGAGGGTGTGGAGCGCTGT
TGTGAATCCCCAGTCCATCCAGGCCTCCGGCGAGGCCTCGACTTCTTCCAGTCGCCCAGTTTTTGCCCCA
ACCCGCCTGGCCTGGAAGCCCTCAGCCCCAACACCAGCTGCCGCCACTTCCCTCTGCTGGTCAGTAGCAG
CTTCTCACGTGTGGACCTATTCAATGGGCTGTTGGGACCAGTACAGGTCACTGCATTGTATGTGACACGC
CTTGACAACGTCACAGTGGCACACATGGGCACAATGGATGGGCGTATCCTGCAGGTGGAGCTGGTCAGGT
CACTAAACTACTTGCTGTATGTGTCCAACTTCTCACTGGGTGACAGTGGGCAGCCCGTGCAGCGGGATGT
CAGTCGTCTTGGGGACCACCTACTCTTTGCCTCTGGGGACCAGGTTTTCCAGGTACCTATCCAAGGCCCT
GGCTGCCGCCACTTCCTGACCTGTGGGCGTTGCCTAAGGGCATGGCATTTCATGGGCTGTGGCTGGTGTG
GGAACATGTGCGGCCAGCAGAAGGAGTGTCCTGGCTCCTGGCAACAGGACCACTGCCCACCTAAGCTTAC
TGAGTTCCACCCCCACAGTGGACCTCTAAGGGGCAGTACAAGGCTGACCCTGTGTGGCTCCAACTTCTAC
CTTCACCCTTCTGGTCTGGTGCCTGAGGGAACCCATCAGGTCACTGTGGGCCAAAGTCCCTGCCGGCCAC
TGCCCAAGGACAGCTCAAAACTCAGACCAGTGCCCCGGAAAGACTTTGTAGAGGAGTTTGAGTGTGAACT
GGAGCCCTTGGGCACCCAGGCAGTGGGGCCTACCAACGTCAGCCTCACCGTGACTAACATGCCACCGGGC
AAGCACTTCCGGGTAGACGGCACCTCCGTGCTGAGAGGCTTCTCTTTCATGGAGCCAGTGCTGATAGCAG
TGCAACCCCTCTTTGGCCCACGGGCAGGAGGCACCTGTCTCACTCTTGAAGGCCAGAGTCTGTCTGTAGG
CACCAGCCGGGCTGTGCTGGTCAATGGGACTGAGTGTCTGCTAGCACGGGTCAGTGAGGGGCAGCTTTTA
TGTGCCACACCCCCTGGGGCCACGGTGGCCAGTGTCCCCCTTAGCCTGCAGGTGGGGGGTGCCCAGGTAC
CTGGTTCCTGGACCTTCCAGTACAGAGAAGACCCTGTCGTGCTAAGCATCAGCCCCAACTGTGGCTACAT
CAACTCCCACATCACCATCTGTGGCCAGCATCTAACTTCAGCATGGCACTTAGTGCTGTCATTCCATGAC
GGGCTTAGGGCAGTGGAAAGCAGGTGTGAGAGGCAGCTTCCAGAGCAGCAGCTGTGCCGCCTTCCTGAAT
ATGTGGTCCGAGACCCCCAGGGATGGGTGGCAGGGAATCTGAGTGCCCGAGGGGATGGAGCTGCTGGCTT
TACACTGCCTGGCTTTCGCTTCCTACCCCCACCCCATCCACCCAGTGCCAACCTAGTTCCACTGAAGCCT
GAGGAGCATGCCATTAAGTTTGAGTATATTGGGCTGGGCGCTGTGGCTGACTGTGTGGGTATCAACGTGA
CCGTGGGTGGTGAGAGCTGCCAGCACGAGTTCCGGGGGGACATGGTTGTCTGCCCCCTGCCCCCATCCCT
GCAGCTTGGCCAGGATGGTGCCCCATTGCAGGTCTGCGTAGATGGTGAATGTCATATCCTGGGTAGAGTG
GTGCGGCCAGGGCCAGATGGGGTCCCACAGAGCACGCTCCTTGGTATCCTGCTGCCTTTGCTGCTGCTTG
TGGCTGCACTGGCGACTGCACTGGTCTTCAGCTACTGGTGGCGGAGGAAGCAGCTAGTTCTTCCTCCCAA
CCTGAATGACCTGGCATCCCTGGACCAGACTGCTGGAGCCACACCCCTGCCTATTCTGTACTCGGGCTCT
GACTACAGAAGTGGCCTTGCACTCCCTGCCATTGATGGTCTGGATTCCACCACTTGTGTCCATGGAGCAT
CCTTCTCCGATAGTGAAGATGAATCCTGTGTGCCACTGCTGCGGAAAGAGTCCATCCAGCTAAGGGACCT
GGACTCTGCGCTCTTGGCTGAGGTCAAGGATGTGCTGATTCCCCATGAGCGGGTGGTCACCCACAGTGAC
CGAGTCATTGGCAAAGGCCACTTTGGAGTTGTCTACCACGGAGAATACATAGACCAGGCCCAGAATCGAA
TCCAATGTGCCATCAAGTCACTAAGTCGCATCACAGAGATGCAGCAGGTGGAGGCCTTCCTGCGAGAGGG
GCTGCTCATGCGTGGCCTGAACCACCCGAATGTGCTGGCTCTCATTGGTATCATGTTGCCACCTGAGGGC
CTGCCCCATGTGCTGCTGCCCTATATGTGCCACGGTGACCTGCTCCAGTTCATCCGCTCACCTCAGCGGA
ACCCCACCGTGAAGGACCTCATCAGCTTTGGCCTGCAGGTAGCCCGCGGCATGGAGTACCTGGCAGAGCA
GAAGTTTGTGCACAGGGACCTGGCTGCGCGGAACTGCATGCTGGACGAGTCATTCACAGTCAAGGTGGCT
GACTTTGGTTTGGCCCGCGACATCCTGGACAGGGAGTACTATAGTGTTCAACAGCATCGCCACGCTCGCC
TACCTGTGAAGTGGATGGCGCTGGAGAGCCTGCAGACCTATAGATTTACCACCAAGTCTGATGTGTGGTC
ATTTGGTGTGCTGCTGTGGGAACTGCTGACACGGGGTGCCCCACCATACCGCCACATTGACCCTTTTGAC
CTTACCCACTTCCTGGCCCAGGGTCGGCGCCTGCCCCAGCCTGAGTATTGCCCTGATTCTCTGTACCAAG
TGATGCAGCAATGCTGGGAGGCAGACCCAGCAGTGCGACCCACCTTCAGAGTACTAGTGGGGGAGGTGGA
GCAGATAGTGTCTGCACTGCTTGGGGACCATTATGTGCAGCTGCCAGCAACCTACATGAACTTGGGCCCC
AGCACCTCCCATGAGATGAATGTGCGTCCAGAACAGCCGCAGTTCTCACCCATGCCAGGGAATGTACGCC
GGCCCCGGCCACTCTCAGAGCCTCCTCGGCCCACTAAGGGTCAAGACAATTCTGCAGATATCCAGCACAG
TGGCGGCCGCTCGAGTCTAGAGGGCCCGCGGTTCGAAGGTAAGCCTATCCCTAACCCTCTCCTCGGTCTC
GATTCTACGCGTACCGGTCATCATCACCATCACCATTGAGTTTAAACCCGCTGATCAGCCTCGACTGTGC
CTTCTAGTTGCCAGCCATCTGTTGTTTGCCCCTCCCCCGTGCCTTCCTTGACCCTGGAAGGTGCCACTCC
CACTGTCCTTTCCTAATAAAATGAGGAAATTGCATCGCATTGTCTGAGTAGGTGTCATTCTATTCTGGGG
GGTGGGGTGGGGCAGGACAGCAAGGGGGAGGATTGGGAAGACAATAGCAGGCATGCTGGGGATGCGGTGG
GCTCTATGGCTTCTGAGGCGGAAAGAACCAGCTGGGGCTCTAGGGGGTATCCCC
[124 nt withheld, positions 5585-5708]
C
[91 nt withheld, positions 5710-5800]
A
[49 nt withheld, positions 5802-5850]
CCTTTGACGTTGGAGTCCACGTTCTTT
[37 nt withheld, positions 5878-5914]
ACCCTATCTCGGTCTATTCTTTTGATTTATAAGGGATTTTGCCGATTTCGGCCTATTGGTTAAAAAATGA
GCTGATTTAACAAAAATTTAACGCGAATTAATTCTGTGGAATGTGTGTCAGTTAGGGTGTGGAAAGTCCC
CAGGCTCCCCAGCAGGCAGAAGTATGCAAAGCATGCATCTCAATTAGTCAGCAACCAGGTGTGGAAAGTC
CCCAGGCTCCCCAGCAGGCAGAAGTATGCAAAGCATGCATCTCAATTAGTCAGCAACCATAGTCCCGCCC
CTAACTCCGCCCATCCCGCCCCTAACTCCGCCCAGTTCCGCCCATTCTCCGCCCCATGGCTGACTAATTT
TTTTTATTTATGCAGAGGCCGAGGCCGCCTCTGCCTCTGAGCTATTCCAGAAGTAGTGAGGAGGCTTTTT
TGGAGGCCTAGGCTTTTGCAAAAAGCTCCCGGGAGCTTGTATATCCATTTTCGGATCTGATCAAGAGACA
GGATGAGGATCGTTTCGCATGATTGAACAAGATGGATTGCACGCAGGTTCTCCGGCCGCTTGGGTGGAGA
GGCTATTCGGCTATGACTGGGCACAACAGACAATCGGCTGCTCTGATGCCGCCGTGTTCCGGCTGTCAGC
GCAGGGGCGCCCGGTTCTTTTTGTCAAGACCGACCTGTCCGGTGCCCTGAATGAACTGCAGGACGAGGCA
GCGCGGCTATCGTGGCTGGCCACGACGGGCGTTCCTTGCGCAGCTGTGCTCGACGTTGTCACTGAAGCGG
GAAGGGACTGGCTGCTATTGGGCGAAGTGCCGGGGCAGGATCTCCTGTCATCTCACCTTGCTCCTGCCGA
GAAAGTATCCATCATGGCTGATGCAATGCGGCGGCTGCATACGCTTGATCCGGCTACCTGCCCATTCGAC
CACCAAGCGAAACATCGCATCGAGCGAGCACGTACTCGGATGGAAGCCGGTCTTGTCGATCAGGATGATC
TGGACGAAGAGCATCAGGGGCTCGCGCCAGCCGAACTGTTCGCCAGGCTCAAGGCGCGCATGCCCGACGG
CGAGGATCTCGTCGTGACCCATGGCGATGCCTGCTTGCCGAATATCATGGTGGAAAATGGCCGCTTTTCT
GGATTCATCGACTGTGGCCGGCTGGGTGTGGCGGACCGCTATCAGGACATAGCGTTGGCTACCCGTGATA
TTGCTGAAGAGCTTGGCGGCGAATGGGCTGACCGCTTCCTCGTGCTTTACGGTATCGCCGCTCCCGATTC
GCAGCGCATCGCCTTCTATCGCCTTCTTGACGAGTTCTTCTGAGCGGGACTCTGGGGTTCGCGAAATGAC
CGACCAAGCGACGCCCAACCTGCCATCACGAGATTTCGATTCCACCGCCGCCTTCTATGAAAGGTTGGGC
TTCGGAATCGTTTTCCGGGACGCCGGCTGGATGATCCTCCAGCGCGGGGATCTCATGCTGGAGTTCTTCG
CCCACCCCAACTTGTTTATTGCAGCTTATAATGGTTACAAATAAAGCAATAGCATCACAAATTTCACAAA
TAAAGCATTTTTTTCACTGCATTCTAGTTGTGGTTTGTCCAAACTCATCAATGTATCTTATCATGTCTGT
ATACCGTCGACCTCTAGCTAGAGCTTGGCGTAATCATGGTCATAGCTGTTTCCTGTGTGAAATTGTTATC
CGCTCACAATTCCACACAACATACGAGCCGGAAGCATAAAGTGTAAAGCCTGGGGTGCCTAATGAGTGAG
CTAACTCACATTAATTGCGTTGCGCTCACTGCCCGCTTTCCAGTCGGGAAACCTGTCGTGCCAGCTGCAT
TAATGAATCGGCCAACGCGCGGGGAGAGGCGGTTTGCGTATTGGGCGCTCTTCCGCTTCCTCGCTCACTG
ACTCGCTGCGCTCGGTCGTTCGGCTGCGGCGAGCGGTATCAGCTCACTCAAAGGCGGTAATACGGTTATC
CACAGAATCAGGGGATAACGCAGGAAAGAACATGTGAGCAAAAGGCCAGCAAAAGGCCAGGAACCGTAAA
AAGGCCGCGTTGCTGGCGTTTTTCCATAGGCTCCGCCCCCCTGACGAGCATCACAAAAATCGACGCTCAA
GTCAGAGGTGGCGAAACCCGACAGGACTATAAAGATACCAGGCGTTTCCCCCTGGAAGCTCCCTCGTGCG
CTCTCCTGTTCCGACCCTGCCGCTTACCGGATACCTGTCCGCCTTTCTCCCTTCGGGAAGCGTGGCGCTT
TCTCATAGCTCACGCTGTAGGTATCTCAGTTCGGTGTAGGTCGTTCGCTCCAAGCTGGGCTGTGTGCACG
AACCCCCCGTTCAGCCCGACCGCTGCGCCTTATCCGGTAACTATCGTCTTGAGTCCAACCCGGTAAGACA
CGACTTATCGCCACTGGCAGCAGCCACTGGTAACAGGATTAGCAGAGCGAGGTATGTAGGCGGTGCTACA
GAGTTCTTGAAGTGGTGGCCTAACTACGGCTACACTAGAAGAACAGTATTTGGTATCTGCGCTCTGCTGA
AGCCAGTTACCTTCGGAAAAAGAGTTGGTAGCTCTTGATCCGGCAAACAAACCACCGCTGGTAGCGGTGG
TTTTTTTGTTTGCAAGCAGCAGATTACGCGCAGAAAAAAAGGATCTCAAGAAGATCCTTTGATCTTTTCT
ACGGGGTCTGACGCTCAGTGGAACGAAAACTCACGTTAAGGGATTTTGGTCATGAGATTATCAAAAAGGA
TCTTCACCTAGATCCTTTTAAATTAAAAATGAAGTTTTAAATCAATCTAAAGTATATATGAGTAAACTTG
GTCTGACAGTTACCAATGCTTAATCAGTGAGGCACCTATCTCAGCGATCTGTCTATTTCGTTCATCCATA
GTTGCCTGACTCCCCGTCGTGTAGATAACTACGATACGGGAGGGCTTACCATCTGGCCCCAGTGCTGCAA
TGATACCGCGAGACCCACGCTCACCGGCTCCAGATTTATCAGCAATAAACCAGCCAGCCGGAAGGGCCGA
GCGCAGAAGTGGTCCTGCAACTTTATCCGCCTCCATCCAGTCTATTAATTGTTGCCGGGAAGCTAGAGTA
AGTAGTTCGCCAGTTAATAGTTTGCGCAACGTTGTTGCCATTGCTACAGGCATCGTGGTGTCACGCTCGT
CGTTTGGTATGGCTTCATTCAGCTCCGGTTCCCAACGATCAAGGCGAGTTACATGATCCCCCATGTTGTG
CAAAAAAGCGGTTAGCTCCTTCGGTCCTCCGATCGTTGTCAGAAGTAAGTTGGCCGCAGTGTTATCACTC
ATGGTTATGGCAGCACTGCATAATTCTCTTACTGTCATGCCATCCGTAAGATGCTTTTCTGTGACTGGTG
AGTACTCAACCAAGTCATTCTGAGAATAGTGTATGCGGCGACCGAGTTGCTCTTGCCCGGCGTCAATACG
GGATAATACCGCGCCACATAGCAGAACTTTAAAAGTGCTCATCATTGGAAAACGTTCTTCGGGGCGAAAA
CTCTCAAGGATCTTACCGCTGTTGAGATCCAGTTCGATGTAACCCACTCGTGCACCCAACTGATCTTCAG
CATCTTTTACTTTCACCAGCGTTTCTGGGTGAGCAAAAACAGGAAGGCAAAATGCCGCAAAAAAGGGAAT
AAGGGCGACACGGAAATGTTGAATACTCATACTCTTCCTTTTTCAATATTATTGAAGCATTTATCAGGGT
TATTGTCTCATGAGCGGATACATATTTGAATGTATTTAGAAAAATAAACAAATAGGGGTTCCGCGCACAT
TTCCCCGAAAAGTGCCACC
Features (pLannotate 1.2.2; 21 found; start..end, strand, type, name):
     35..87      -  misc_feature   bom (fragment): basis of mobility region from pBR322
    242..621     +  enhancer       CMV enhancer: human cytomegalovirus immediate early enhancer
    622..825     +  promoter       CMV promoter: human cytomegalovirus (CMV) immediate early promoter
    821..854     +  LTR            5' LTR (truncated) (fragment): truncated 5' long terminal repeat (LTR) from HIV-1
    870..888     +  promoter       T7 promoter: promoter for bacteriophage T7 RNA polymerase
    946..5145    +  CDS            MST1R: RON_HUMAN - Also known as PTK8, RON. Experimental evidence at protein level: Swiss-Prot protein existence level 1. Receptor tyrosine kinase that transduces signals from the extracellular matrix into the cytoplasm by binding to MST1 ligand. Regulates many physiological processes including cell survival, migration and differentiation. Ligand binding at the cell surface induces autophosphorylation of RON on its intracellular domain that provides docking sites for downstream signaling molecules. Following activation by ligand, interacts with the PI3-kinase subunit PIK3R1, PLCG1 or the adapter GAB1
   5218..5259    +  CDS            V5 tag: epitope tag from simian virus 5
   5315..5539    +  polyA_signal   bGH poly(A) signal: bovine growth hormone polyadenylation signal
   5543..5564    +  promoter       SV40 promoter (fragment): SV40 enhancer and early promoter
   5585..6013    +  rep_origin     f1 ori (sequence partly withheld): f1 bacteriophage origin of replication; arrow indicates direction of (+) strand synthesis
   6027..6356    +  promoter       SV40 promoter: SV40 enhancer and early promoter
   6423..7214    +  CDS            neo: KKA2_KLEPN - Also known as kan, nptII. Experimental evidence at protein level: Swiss-Prot protein existence level 1. Resistance to kanamycin, neomycin, paromomycin, ribostamycin, butirosin and gentamicin B. From Klebsiella pneumoniae.
   7240..7398    +  CDS            ble (fragment): BLE_KLEPN - Experimental evidence at protein level: Swiss-Prot protein existence level 1. Binding protein with a strong affinity to the bleomycin family of antibiotics. Binds to CL990; an antimitotic-antibiotic compound. From Klebsiella pneumoniae.
   7393..7514    +  polyA_signal   SV40 poly(A) signal: SV40 polyadenylation signal
   7587..7603    -  protein_bind   lac operator: The lac repressor binds to the lac operator to inhibit transcription in E. coli. This inhibition can be relieved by adding lactose or isopropyl-β-D-thiogalactopyranoside (IPTG). lac repressor encoded by lacI
   7611..7641    -  promoter       lac promoter: promoter for the E. coli lac operon
   7656..7677    -  protein_bind   CAP binding site: CAP binding activates transcription in the presence of cAMP. E. coli catabolite activator protein
   7690..7782    -  CDS            lacI (fragment): lac repressor; lacI; The lac repressor binds to the lac operator to inhibit transcription in E. coli. This inhibition can be relieved by adding lactose or isopropyl-β-D-thiogalactopyranoside (IPTG).
   7965..8553    -  rep_origin     ori: high-copy-number ColE1/pMB1/pBR322/pUC origin of replication
   8724..9584    -  CDS            AmpR: β-lactamase; bla; confers resistance to ampicillin, carbenicillin, and related antibiotics
   9585..9689    -  promoter       AmpR promoter: bla
