[The description below was written by a language model from this plasmid's Addgene catalogue record and pLannotate feature annotations shown in this document.]
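Description:
pcDNA3.1-RON-V5/HIS is a mammalian expression plasmid of about 9.7 kb built on the Invitrogen pcDNA3.1-V5/His backbone, into which the human RON receptor tyrosine kinase (gene MST1R) was inserted by TOPO cloning. It is maintained in E. coli through a high-copy ColE1/pUC-type origin and selected with ampicillin via the β-lactamase gene and its native promoter. An f1 origin is also present, which in principle allows production of single-stranded DNA. For mammalian cells, an SV40 enhancer/early promoter drives a neomycin phosphotransferase gene terminated by an SV40 polyadenylation signal, the usual arrangement for selecting stable transfectants with G418.

The payload is a roughly 4.2 kb MST1R open reading frame placed downstream of the human cytomegalovirus immediate-early enhancer and promoter and followed by the bovine growth hormone polyadenylation signal, giving strong constitutive expression after transfection. A T7 promoter lies between the CMV promoter and the coding sequence and can serve for in vitro transcription or as a sequencing primer site. The catalogue entry lists C-terminal V5 and 6xHis tags supplied by the backbone. The feature table annotates the V5 epitope shortly after the RON coding region but does not separately call the His tag. These tags allow detection or purification of the receptor without a RON-specific antibody. Several short annotations (an HIV-1 LTR fragment, ble and lacI fragments, and lac promoter/operator elements) appear to be backbone remnants or partial matches rather than functional parts. The stated purpose is expression of human RON in mammalian cells, and the associated publication concerns in-cell activity profiling of oncogenic protein kinases with a reporter.
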