Addgene plasmid #201983: pcDNA3.1-RON-V5/HIS
Purpose: expression of human RON receptor tyrosine kinase in mammalian cells
Depositing lab: Pavel Krejčí. Depositing organization: Masaryk University. Publication: One reporter for in-cell activity profiling of majority of protein kinase oncogenes. Gudernova I, Foldynova-Trantirkova S, Ghannamova BE, Fafilek B, Varecha M, Balek L, Hruba E, Jonatova L, Jelinkova I, Kunova Bosakova M, Trantirek L, Mayer J, Krejci P. Elife. 2017 Feb 15;6. pii: e21536. doi: 10.7554/eLife.21536. PubMed 28199182.
Backbone
  Vector backbone: pcDNA3.1-V5/His
  Backbone manufacturer: Invitrogen
  Vector type: Mammalian Expression
Growth in bacteria
  Bacterial resistance: Ampicillin, 100 μg/mL
  Growth temperature: 37°C
  Growth strain: DH5alpha
  Copy number: High Copy
Gene/Insert
  Gene/Insert name: RON receptor tyrosine kinase
  Species: H. sapiens (human)
  Entrez Gene: MST1R (a.k.a. CD136, CDw136, NPCA3, PTK8, RON, SEA, p185-Ron)
  Promoter: CMV
  Tag / fusion protein: V5, 6xHis (C terminal on backbone)
  Cloning method: TOPO Cloning
Terms and licenses: Academic/Nonprofit Terms; Industry Terms: Not Available to Industry
How to cite: pcDNA3.1-RON-V5/HIS was a gift from Pavel Krejčí (Addgene plasmid # 201983 ; http://n2t.net/addgene:201983 ; RRID:Addgene_201983)
